>Addgene plasmid #46612 | AB.pCCL.sin.cPPT.U6.miR-335-5p-Decoy.hPGK.GFP.WPRE | depositor partial sequence | sequence record 65927 | miR-335-5p Decoy
CATCAACACATTTTTCGTTTATGCTCTTGACAAGTATTCTGGTCACAGAATACAACACATTTTTCGTTTA
TGCTCTTGACAAG
