>Addgene plasmid #46612 | AB.pCCL.sin.cPPT.U6.miR-335-5p-Decoy.hPGK.GFP.WPRE | depositor partial sequence | sequence record 65928 | empty backbone
AATGCTTCAATAATATTGAAAAAGGAAGAGTATGAGTATTCAACATTTCCGTGTCGCCCTTATTCCCTTT
TTTGCGGCATTTTGCCTTCCTGTTTTTGCTCACCCAGAAACGCTGGTGAAAGTAAAAGATGCTGAAGATC
AGTTGGGTGCACGAGTGGGTTACATCGAACTGGATCTCAACAGCGGTAAGATCCTTGAGAGTTTTCGCCC
CGAAGAACGTTTTCCAATGATGAGCACTTTTAAAGTTCTGCTATGTGGCGCGGTATTATCCCGTATTGAC
GCCGGGCAAGAGCAACTCGGTCGCCGCATACACTATTCTCAGAATGACTTGGTTGAGTACTCACCAGTCA
CAGAAAAGCATCTTACGGATGGCATGACAGTAAGAGAATTATGCAGTGCTGCCATAACCATGAGTGATAA
CACTGCGGCCAACTTACTTCTGACAACGATCGGAGGACCGAAGGAGCTAACCGCTTTTTTGCACAACATG
GGGGATCATGTAACTCGCCTTGATCGTTGGGAACCGGAGCTGAATGAAGCCATACCAAACGACGAGCGTG
ACACCACGATGCCTGTAGCAATGGCAACAACGTTGCGCAAACTATTAACTGGCGAACTACTTACTCTAGC
TTCCCGGCAACAATTAATAGACTGGATGGAGGCGGATAAAGTTGCAGGACCACTTCTGCGCTCGGCCCTT
CCGGCTGGCTGGTTTATTGCTGATAAATCTGGAGCCGGTGAGCGTGGGTCTCGCGGTATCATTGCAGCAC
TGGGGCCAGATGGTAAGCCCTCCCGTATCGTAGTTATCTACACGACGGGGAGTCAGGCAACTATGGATGA
ACGAAATAGACAGATCGCTGAGATAGGTGCCTCACTGATTAAGCATTGGTAACTGTCAGACCAAGTTTAC
TCATATATACTTTAGATTGATTTAAAACTTCATTTTTAATTTAAAAGGATCTAGGTGAAGATCCTTTTTG
ATAATCTCATGACCAAAATCCCTTAACGTGAGTTTTCGTTCCACTGAGCGTCAGACCCCGTAGAAAAGAT
CAAAGGATCTTCTTGAGATCCTTTTTTTCTGCGCGTAATCTGCTGCTTGCAAACAAAAAAACCACCGCTA
CCAGCGGTGGTTTGTTTGCCGGATCAAGAGCTACCAACTCTTTTTCCGAAGGTAACTGGCTTCAGCAGAG
CGCAGATACCAAATACTGTCCTTCTAGTGTAGCCGTAGTTAGGCCACCACTTCAAGAACTCTGTAGCACC
GCCTACATACCTCGCTCTGCTAATCCTGTTACCAGTGGCTGCTGCCAGTGGCGATAAGTCGTGTCTTACC
GGGTTGGACTCAAGACGATAGTTACCGGATAAGGCGCAGCGGTCGGGCTGAACGGGGGGTTCGTGCACAC
AGCCCAGCTTGGAGCGAACGACCTACACCGAACTGAGATACCTACAGCGTGAGCTATGAGAAAGCGCCAC
GCTTCCCGAAGGGAGAAAGGCGGACAGGTATCCGGTAAGCGGCAGGGTCGGAACAGGAGAGCGCACGAGG
GAGCTTCCAGGGGGAAACGCCTGGTATCTTTATAGTCCTGTCGGGTTTCGCCACCTCTGACTTGAGCGTC
GATTTTTGTGATGCTCGTCAGGGGGGCGGAGCCTATGGAAAAACGCCAGCAACGCGGCCTTTTTACGGTT
CCTGGCCTTTTGCTGGCCTTTTGCTCACATGTTCTTTCCTGCGTTATCCCCTGATTCTGTGGATAACCGT
ATTACCGCCTTTGAGTGAGCTGATACCGCTCGCCGCAGCCGAACGACCGAGCGCAGCGAGTCAGTGAGCG
AGGAAGCGGAAGAGCGCCCAATACGCAAACCGCCTCTCCCCGCGCGTTGGCCGATTCATTAATGCAGCTG
GCACGACAGGTTTCCCGACTGGAAAGCGGGCAGTGAGCGCAACGCAATTAATGTGAGTTAGCTCACTCAT
TAGGCACCCCAGGCTTTACACTTTATGCTTCCGGCTCGTATGTTGTGTGGAATTGTGAGCGGATAACAAT
TTCACACAGGAAACAGCTATGACCATGATTACGCCAAGCGCGCAATTAACCCTCACTAAAGGGAACAAAA
GCTGGAGCTGCAAGCTTGGCCATTGCATACGTTGTATCCATATCATAATATGTACATTTATATTGGCTCA
TGTCCAACATTACCGCCATGTTGACATTGATTATTGACTAGTTATTAATAGTAATCAATTACGGGGTCAT
TAGTTCATAGCCCATATATGGAGTTCCGCGTTACATAACTTACGGTAAATGGCCCGCCTGGCTGACCGCC
CAACGACCCCCGCCCATTGACGTCAATAATGACGTATGTTCCCATAGTAACGCCAATAGGGACTTTCCAT
TGACGTCAATGGGTGGAGTATTTACGGTAAACTGCCCACTTGGCAGTACATCAAGTGTATCATATGCCAA
GTACGCCCCCTATTGACGTCAATGACGGTAAATGGCCCGCCTGGCATTATGCCCAGTACATGACCTTATG
GGACTTTCCTACTTGGCAGTACATCTACGTATTAGTCATCGCTATTACCATGGTGATGCGGTTTTGGCAG
TACATCAATGGGCGTGGATAGCGGTTTGACTCACGGGGATTTCCAAGTCTCCACCCCATTGACGTCAATG
GGAGTTTGTTTTGGCACCAAAATCAACGGGACTTTCCAAAATGTCGTAACAACTCCGCCCCATTGACGCA
AATGGGCGGTAGGCGTGTACGGTGGGAGGTCTATATAAGCAGAGCTCGTTTAGTGAACCGGGGTCTCTCT
GGTTAGACCAGATCTGAGCCTGGGAGCTCTCTGGCTAACTAGGGAACCCACTGCTTAAGCCTCAATAAAG
CTTGCCTTGAGTGCTTCAAGTAGTGTGTGCCCGTCTGTTGTGTGACTCTGGTAACTAGAGATCCCTCAGA
CCCTTTTAGTCAGTGTGGAAAATCTCTAGCAGTGGCGCCCGAACAGGGACCTGAAAGCGAAAGGGAAACC
AGAGCTCTCTCGACGCAGGACTCGGCTTGCTGAAGCGCGCACGGCAAGAGGCGAGGGGCGGCGACTGGTG
AGTACGCCAAAAATTTTGACTAGCGGAGGCTAGAAGGAGAGAGATGGGTGCGAGAGCGTCAGTATTAAGC
GGGGGAGAATTAGATCGCGATGGGAAAAAATTCGGTTAAGGCCAGGGGGAAAGAAAAAATATAAATTAAA
ACATATAGTATGGGCAAGCAGGGAGCTAGAACGATTCGCAGTTAATCCTGGCCTGTTAGAAACATCAGAA
GGCTGTAGACAAATACTGGGACAGCTACAACCATCCCTTCAGACAGGATCAGAAGAACTTAGATCATTAT
ATAATACAGTAGCAACCCTCTATTGTGTGCATCAAAGGATAGAGATAAAAGACACCAAGGAAGCTTTAGA
CAAGATAGAGGAAGAGCAAAACAAAAGTAAGACCACCGCACAGCAAGCGGCCGCTGATCTTCAGACCTGG
AGGAGGAGATATGAGGGACAATTGGAGAAGTGAATTATATAAATATAAAGTAGTAAAAATTGAACCATTA
GGAGTAGCACCCACCAAGGCAAAGAGAAGAGTGGTGCAGAGAGAAAAAAGAGCAGTGGGAATAGGAGCTT
TGTTCCTTGGGTTCTTGGGAGCAGCAGGAAGCACTATGGGCGCAGCCTCAATGACGCTGACGGTACAGGC
CAGACAATTATTGTCTGGTATAGTGCAGCAGCAGAACAATTTGCTGAGGGCTATTGAGGCGCAACAGCAT
CTGTTGCAACTCACAGTCTGGGGCATCAAGCAGCTCCAGGCAAGAATCCTGGCTGTGGAAAGATACCTAA
AGGATCAACAGCTCCTGGGGATTTGGGGTTGCTCTGGAAAACTCATTTGCACCACTGCTGTGCCTTGGAA
TGCTAGTTGGAGTAATAAATCTCTGGAACAGATTTGGAATCACACGACCTGGATGGAGTGGGACAGAGAA
ATTAACAATTACACAAGCTTAATACACTCCTTAATTGAAGAATCGCAAAACCAGCAAGAAAAGAATGAAC
AAGAATTATTGGAATTAGATAAATGGGCAAGTTTGTGGAATTGGTTTAACATAACAAATTGGCTGTGGTA
TATAAAATTATTCATAATGATAGTAGGAGGCTTGGTAGGTTTAAGAATAGTTTTTGCTGTACTTTCTATA
GTGAATAGAGTTAGGCAGGGATATTCACCATTATCGTTTCAGACCCACCTCCCAACCCCGAGGGGACCCG
ACAGGCCCGAAGGAATAGAAGAAGAAGGTGGAGAGAGAGACAGAGACAGATCCATTCGATTAGTGAACGG
ATCTCGACGGTATCGGTTAACTTTTAAAAGAAAAGGGGGGATTGGGGGGTACAGTGCAGGGGAAAGAATA
GTAGACATAATAGCAACAGACATACAAACTAAAGAATTACAAAAACAAATTACAAAAATTCAAAATTTTA
TCGATCACGAGACTAGCCTCGAGAAGCTTGATATCGAATTCAAAAAAGACGGCGCTAGGATCATCGAGAC
GGTACCGTCTCCGATGATCCTAGCGCCGTCAAACAAGGCTTTTCTCCAAGGGATATTTATAGTCTCAAAA
CACACAATTACTTTACAGTTAGGGTGAGTTTCCTTTTGTGCTGTTTTTTAAAATAATAATTTAGTATTTG
TATCTCTTATAGAAATCCAAGCCTATCATGTAAAATGTAGCTAGTATTAAAAAGAACAGATTATCTGTCT
TTTATCGCACATTAAGCCTCTATAGTTACTAGGAAATATTATATGCAAATTAACCGGGGCAGGGGAGTAG
CCGAGCTTCTCCCACAAGTCTGTGCGAGGGGGCCGGCGCGGGCCTAGAGATGGCGGCGTCGGATGGATCC
ACTAGTTCTAGAGCGGCCATCGAATTCCCACGGGGTTGGGGTTGCGCCTTTTCCAAGGCAGCCCTGGGTT
TGCGCAGGGACGCGGCTGCTCTGGGCGTGGTTCCGGGAAACGCAGCGGCGCCGACCCTGGGTCTCGCACA
TTCTTCACGTCCGTTCGCAGCGTCACCCGGATCTTCGCCGCTACCCTTGTGGGCCCCCCGGCGACGCTTC
CTGCTCCGCCCCTAAGTCGGGAAGGTTCCTTGCGGTTCGCGGCGTGCCGGACGTGACAAACGGAAGCCGC
ACGACTCACTAGTACCCTCGCAGACGGACAGCGCCAGGGAGCAATGGCAGCGCGCCGACCGCGATGGGCT
GTGGCCAATAGCGGCTGCTCAGCGGGGCGCGCCGAGAGCAGCGGCCGGGAAGGGGCGGTGCGGGAGGCGG
GGTGTGGGGCGGTAGTGTGGGCCCTGTTCCTGCCCGCGCGGTGTTCCGCATTCTGCAAGCCTCCGGAGCG
CACGTCGGCAGTCGGCTCCCTCGTTGACCGAATCACCGACCTCTCTCCCCAGGGGGATCCACCGGTCGCC
ACCATGGTGAGCAAGGGCGAGGAGCTGTTCACCGGGGTGGTGCCCATCCTGGTCGAGCTGGACGGCGACG
TAAACGGCCACAAGTTCAGCGTGTCCGGCGAGGGCGAGGGCGATGCCACCTACGGCAAGCTGACCCTGAA
GTTCATCTGCACCACCGGCAAGCTGCCCGTGCCCTGGCCCACCCTCGTGACCACCCTGACCTACGGCGTG
CAGTGCTTCAGCCGCTACCCCGACCACATGAAGCAGCACGACTTCTTCAAGTCCGCCATGCCCGAAGGCT
ACGTCCAGGAGCGCACCATCTTCTTCAAGGACGACGGCAACTACAAGACCCGCGCCGAGGTGAAGTTCGA
GGGCGACACCCTGGTGAACCGCATCGAGCTGAAGGGCATCGACTTCAAGGAGGACGGCAACATCCTGGGG
CACAAGCTGGAGTACAACTACAACAGCCACAACGTCTATATCATGGCCGACAAGCAGAAGAACGGCATCA
AGGTGAACTTCAAGATCCGCCACAACATCGAGGACGGCAGCGTGCAGCTCGCCGACCACTACCAGCAGAA
CACCCCCATCGGCGACGGCCCCGTGCTGCTGCCCGACAACCACTACCTGAGCACCCAGTCCGCCCTGAGC
AAAGACCCCAACGAGAAGCGCGATCACATGGTCCTGCTGGAGTTCGTGACCGCCGCCGGGATCACTCTCG
GCATGGACGAGCTGTACAAGTAAAGCGGCCGCGTCGACAATCAACCTCTGGATTACAAAATTTGTGAAAG
ATTGACTGGTATTCTTAACTATGTTGCTCCTTTTACGCTATGTGGATACGCTGCTTTAATGCCTTTGTAT
CATGCTATTGCTTCCCGTATGGCTTTCATTTTCTCCTCCTTGTATAAATCCTGGTTGCTGTCTCTTTATG
AGGAGTTGTGGCCCGTTGTCAGGCAACGTGGCGTGGTGTGCACTGTGTTTGCTGACGCAACCCCCACTGG
TTGGGGCATTGCCACCACCTGTCAGCTCCTTTCCGGGACTTTCGCTTTCCCCCTCCCTATTGCCACGGCG
GAACTCATCGCCGCCTGCCTTGCCCGCTGCTGGACAGGGGCTCGGCTGTTGGGCACTGACAATTCCGTGG
TGTTGTCGGGGAAGCTGACGTCCTTTCCATGGCTGCTCGCCTGTGTTGCCACCTGGATTCTGCGCGGGAC
GTCCTTCTGCTACGTCCCTTCGGCCCTCAATCCAGCGGACCTTCCTTCCCGCGGCCTGCTGCCGGCTCTG
CGGCCTCTTCCGCGTCTTCGCCTTCGCCCTCAGACGAGTCGGATCTCCCTTTGGGCCGCCTCCCCGCCTG
GAATTCGAGCTCGGTACCTTTAAGACCAATGACTTACAAGGCAGCTGTAGATCTTAGCCACTTTTTAAAA
GAAAAGGGGGGACTGGAAGGGCTAATTCACTCCCAACGAAGACAAGATCTGCTTTTTGCTTGTACTGGGT
CTCTCTGGTTAGACCAGATCTGAGCCTGGGAGCTCTCTGGCTAACTAGGGAACCCACTGCTTAAGCCTCA
ATAAAGCTTGCCTTGAGTGCTTCAAGTAGTGTGTGCCCGTCTGTTGTGTGACTCTGGTAACTAGAGATCC
CTCAGACCCTTTTAGTCAGTGTGGAAAATCTCTAGCAGTAGTAGTTCATGTCATCTTATTATTCAGTATT
TATAACTTGCAAAGAAATGAATATCAGAGAGTGAGAGGAACTTGTTTATTGCAGCTTATAATGGTTACAA
ATAAAGCAATAGCATCACAAATTTCACAAATAAAGCATTTTTTTCACTGCATTCTAGTTGTGGTTTGTCC
AAACTCATCAATGTATCTTATCATGTCTGGCTCTAGCTATCCCGCCCCTAACTCCGCCCAGTTCCGCCCA
TTCTCCGCCCCATGGCTGACTAATTTTTTTTATTTATGCAGAGGCCGAGGCCGCCTCGGCCTCTGAGCTA
TTCCAGAAGTAGTGAGGAGGCTTTTTTGGAGGCCTAGGCTTTTGCGTCGAGACGTACCCAATTCGCCCTA
TAGTGAGTCGTATTACGCGCGCTCACTGGCCGTCGTTTTACAACGTCGTGACTGGGAAAACCCTGGCGTT
ACCCAACTTAATCGCCTTGCAGCACATCCCCCTTTCGCCAGCTGGCGTAATAGCGAAGAGGCCCGCACCG
ATCGCCCTTCCCAACAGTTGCGCAGCCTGAATGGCGAATGGCGCG
[124 nt withheld, positions 7676-7799]
C
[91 nt withheld, positions 7801-7891]
A
[49 nt withheld, positions 7893-7941]
CCTTTGACGTTGGAGTCCACGTTCTTT
[37 nt withheld, positions 7969-8005]
ACCCTATCTCGGTCTATTCTTTTGATTTATAAGGGATTTTGCCGATTTCGGCCTATTGGTTAAAAAATGA
GCTGATTTAACAAAAATTTAACGCGAATTTTAACAAAATATTAACGTTTACAATTTCC
