>Addgene plasmid #46612 | AB.pCCL.sin.cPPT.U6.miR-335-5p-Decoy.hPGK.GFP.WPRE | addgene partial sequence | sequence record 67065 | pBluescript-SK 5'-tctagaactagtggatc-3'
CCGCGCCGGCCCCCTCGCACAGACTTGTGGGAGAAGCTCGGCTACTCCCCTGCCCCGGTTAATTTGCATA
TAATATTTCCTAGTAACTATAGAGGCTTAATGTGCGATAAAAGACAGATAATCTGTTCTTTTTAATACTA
GCTACATTTTACATGATAGGCTTGGATTTCTATAAGAGATACAAATACTAAATTATTATTTTAAAAAACA
GCACAAAAGGAAACTCACCCTAACTGTAAAGTAATTGTGTGTTTTGAGACTATAAATATCCCTTGGAGAA
AAGCCTTGTTTGACGGCGCTAGGATCATCAACACATTTTTCGTTTATGCTCTTGACAAGTATTCTGGTCA
CAGAATACAACACATTTTTCGTTTATGCTCTTGACAAGATGATCCTAGCGCCGTCTTTTTTGAATTCGAT
ATCAAGCTTCTCGAGGCTAGTCTCGTGATCGATAAAATTTTGAATTTTTGTAATTTGTTTTTGTAATTCT
TTAGTTTGTATGTCTGTTGCTATTATGTCTACTATTCTTTCCCCTGCACTGTACCCCCCAATCCCCCCTT
TTCTTTTAAAAGTTAACCGATACCGTCGAGATCCGTTCACTAATCGAATGGATCTGTCTCTGTCTCTCTC
TCCACCTTCTTCTTCTATTCCTTCGGGCCTGTCGGGTCCCCTCGGGGTTGGGAGGTGGGTCTGAAACGAT
