[The description below was written by a language model from this plasmid's Addgene catalogue record.]
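Description:
AB.pCCL.sin.cPPT.U6.miR-335-5p-Decoy.hPGK.GFP.WPRE is a self-inactivating (SIN) lentiviral transfer plasmid built on the pCCL backbone and designed to deliver a microRNA decoy into mammalian cells. It is propagated in bacteria as a high-copy plasmid under ampicillin selection, in a recombination-deficient strain of the kind generally used to keep lentiviral repeats stable. The parental backbone is about 8.2 kb. No feature table is provided, so the details below come from the catalogue fields and the construct name.

The payload is an 83 bp miR-335-5p decoy cassette, listed as applicable to both human and mouse, placed downstream of the human U6 RNA polymerase III promoter. It was inserted through BsmBI sites that were destroyed during cloning. The U6 promoter drives strong expression of a short transcript that carries target sites for miR-335-5p. This transcript is meant to sequester the endogenous microRNA and so relieve repression of its natural targets. The exact number and design of the binding sites are not stated in the record. A second, independent expression unit uses the human PGK promoter to express eGFP, which is the only marker for identifying or sorting transduced cells, as no drug-resistance gene for mammalian selection is listed. The central polypurine tract (cPPT) aids nuclear import of the viral genome, and the WPRE enhances transcript stability and expression.

The plasmid belongs to a collection of microRNA sensor and decoy vectors created for high-throughput assessment of microRNA activity and function. It is typically packaged into lentiviral particles for stable loss-of-function studies of miR-335-5p.
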