Addgene plasmid #46612: AB.pCCL.sin.cPPT.U6.miR-335-5p-Decoy.hPGK.GFP.WPRE
Depositing lab: Brian Brown. Depositing organization: Icahn School of Medicine at Mount Sinai. Publication: High-throughput assessment of microRNA activity and function using microRNA sensor and decoy libraries. Mullokandov G, Baccarini A, Ruzo A, Jayaprakash AD, Tung N, Israelow B, Evans MJ, Sachidanandam R, Brown BD. Nat Methods. 2012 Jul 1;9(8):840-6. doi: 10.1038/nmeth.2078. PubMed 22751203.
Backbone
  Vector backbone: AB.pCCLsin.PPT.U6.hPGK.GFP.wpre
  Backbone size w/o insert (bp): 8233
  Vector type: Lentiviral
  Selectable markers: eGFP
Growth in bacteria
  Bacterial resistance: Ampicillin, 100 μg/mL
  Growth temperature: 37°C
  Growth strain: Stbl3
  Copy number: High Copy
Gene/Insert
  Gene/Insert name: miR-335-5p Decoy (alt name: 8280)
  Species: H. sapiens (human), M. musculus (mouse)
  Insert size (bp): 83
  Promoter: hU6
  Cloning method: Restriction Enzyme; 5′ cloning site BsmBI (destroyed during cloning); 3′ cloning site BsmBI (destroyed during cloning)
  Sequencing primers: 5′ CATAATAGCAACAGACATAC; 3′ pBluescriptSK_primer
Terms and licenses: Academic/Nonprofit Terms; Industry Terms: Not Available to Industry
Depositor comments: Depositor Website: http://www.mountsinai.org/profiles/brian-d-brown/ Please cite Mullokandov, Baccarini, Ruzo et al. Nature Methods 2013.
How to cite: AB.pCCL.sin.cPPT.U6.miR-335-5p-Decoy.hPGK.GFP.WPRE was a gift from Brian Brown (Addgene plasmid # 46612 ; http://n2t.net/addgene:46612 ; RRID:Addgene_46612)
